Addgene plasmid #154711: pEPYC1CB0456
Purpose: MoClo Level 1 luciferase reporter
Depositing lab: Nicola Patron. Depositing organization: Earlham Institute. Publication: Rational design of minimal synthetic promoters for plants. Cai YM, Kallam K, Tidd H, Gendarini G, Salzman A, Patron NJ. Nucleic Acids Res. 2020 Aug 28. pii: 5897334. doi: 10.1093/nar/gkaa682. PubMed 32856047.
Backbone
  Vector backbone: pICH47732
  Vector type: Synthetic Biology
Growth in bacteria
  Bacterial resistance: Ampicillin, 100 μg/mL
  Growth temperature: 37°C
  Growth strain: NEB Stable
  Copy number: High Copy
Gene/Insert
  Gene/Insert name: MinSyn_049 Firefly luciferase expression cassette [MinSyn_049::TMV::LucF::Flag::ocsT]
  Species: Synthetic
  Cloning method: Restriction Enzyme; 5′ cloning site BsaI (destroyed during cloning); 3′ cloning site BsaI (destroyed during cloning)
Terms and licenses: Academic/Nonprofit Terms; Industry Terms: Not Available to Industry
Depositor comments: Please visit https://www.biorxiv.org/content/10.1101/2020.05.14.095406v1 for bioRxiv preprint.
How to cite: pEPYC1CB0456 was a gift from Nicola Patron (Addgene plasmid # 154711 ; http://n2t.net/addgene:154711 ; RRID:Addgene_154711)
