[The description below was written by a language model from this plasmid's Addgene catalogue record and pLannotate feature annotations shown in this document.]
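Description:
pEPYC1CB0456 is a MoClo (Golden Gate modular cloning) Level 1 plasmid of about 7.1 kb, built in the pICH47732 acceptor backbone, that carries a firefly luciferase reporter for testing a synthetic plant promoter. The backbone is a binary-type vector. It has nopaline C58 T-DNA left and right border repeats flanking the cargo, a high-copy ColE1/pUC-type origin for propagation in E. coli, and the broad-host-range IncP oriV with its trfA replication initiator gene, which typically allows maintenance in Agrobacterium. Selection in bacteria is by ampicillin resistance (β-lactamase under its own promoter). A very short TetR fragment annotated near the right border appears to be a backbone remnant rather than a functional element.

The insert is a single transcription unit described as MinSyn_049::TMV::LucF::Flag::ocsT, assembled through BsaI sites that were destroyed during cloning. MinSyn_049 is a minimal synthetic promoter. The feature table does not annotate it as such, but it picks up three short matches of about 25 bp to the CaMV 35S promoter upstream of the leader, suggesting that 35S-derived motifs lie in this region. The record does not otherwise describe the promoter's composition. Downstream come the TMV Ω 5' leader, a translational enhancer, the luc+ firefly luciferase coding sequence, and the octopine synthase terminator. The Flag tag named in the insert is not separately annotated.

The construct serves as a quantitative readout of MinSyn_049 promoter strength in plant cells, in work on the rational design of minimal synthetic plant promoters. As a Level 1 module, it could also be combined with other transcription units in higher-level MoClo assemblies.
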