Features (pLannotate 1.2.2; 14 found; start..end, strand, type, name):
     42..66      +  misc_feature   RB T-DNA repeat: right border repeat from nopaline C58 T-DNA
    178..198     -  CDS            TetR (fragment): tetracycline resistance regulatory protein; tetR
    225..1370    -  CDS            trfA: TRFA_ECOLX - Experimental evidence at protein level: Swiss-Prot protein existence level 1. Also involved in plasmid copy number control, promoting intermolecular coupling of protein bound iterons at oriV, which inhibits replication initiation. From Escherichia coli.
   1706..2294    -  rep_origin     ori: high-copy-number ColE1/pMB1/pBR322/pUC origin of replication
   2465..3325    -  CDS            AmpR: β-lactamase; bla; confers resistance to ampicillin, carbenicillin, and related antibiotics
   3326..3430    -  promoter       AmpR promoter: bla
   3517..4148    -  rep_origin     oriV: incP origin of replication
   4240..4264    +  misc_feature   LB T-DNA repeat: left border repeat from nopaline C58 T-DNA
   4406..4430    +  promoter       CaMV 35S promoter (fragment): strong constitutive promoter from cauliflower mosaic virus
   4450..4475    +  promoter       CaMV 35S promoter (fragment): strong constitutive promoter from cauliflower mosaic virus
   4495..4517    +  promoter       CaMV 35S promoter (fragment): strong constitutive promoter from cauliflower mosaic virus
   4595..4650    +  misc_feature   TMV Ω: translational enhancer from the tobacco mosaic virus 5'-leader sequence (Gallie et al., 1988)
   4652..6301    +  CDS            luciferase: firefly luciferase; luc+; enhanced luc+ version of the luciferase gene
   6399..7106    +  terminator     OCS terminator: octopine synthase terminator
>Addgene plasmid #154711 | pEPYC1CB0456 | depositor full sequence | sequence record 299645 | pEPYC1CB0456 sequence 7113 bps
GCAATTGTCTTCTGCACGAAGTGGTTTAAACTATCAGTGTTTGACAGGATATATTGGCGGGTAAACCTAA
GAGAAAAGAGCGTTTATTAGAATAATCGGATATTTAAAAGGGCGTGAAAAGGTTTATCCGTTCGTCCATT
TGTATGTGCATGCCAACCACAGGGTTCCCCAGATCAGGCGCTGGCTGCTGAACCCCCAGCCGGAACTGAC
CCCACAAGGCCCTAGCGTTTGCAATGCACCAGGTCATCATTGACCCAGGCGTGTTCCACCAGGCCGCTGC
CTCGCAACTCTTCGCAGGCTTCGCCGACCTGCTCGCGCCACTTCTTCACGCGGGTGGAATCCGATCCGCA
CATGAGGCGGAAGGTTTCCAGCTTGAGCGGGTACGGCTCCCGGTGCGAGCTGAAATAGTCGAACATCCGT
CGGGCCGTCGGCGACAGCTTGCGGTACTTCTCCCATATGAATTTCGTGTAGTGGTCGCCAGCAAACAGCA
CGACGATTTCCTCGTCGATCAGGACCTGGCAACGGGACGTTTTCTTGCCACGGTCCAGGACGCGGAAGCG
GTGCAGCAGCGACACCGATTCCAGGTGCCCAACGCGGTCGGACGTGAAGCCCATCGCCGTCGCCTGTAGG
CGCGACAGGCATTCCTCGGCCTTCGTGTAATACCGGCCATTGATCGACCAGCCCAGGTCCTGGCAAAGCT
CGTAGAACGTGAAGGTGATCGGCTCGCCGATAGGGGTGCGCTTCGCGTACTCCAACACCTGCTGCCACAC
CAGTTCGTCATCGTCGGCCCGCAGCTCGACGCCGGTGTAGGTGATCTTCACGTCCTTGTTGACGTGGAAA
ATGACCTTGTTTTGCAGCGCCTCGCGCGGGATTTTCTTGTTGCGCGTGGTGAACAGGGCAGAGCGGGCCG
TGTCGTTTGGCATCGCTCGCATCGTGTCCGGCCACGGCGCAATATCGAACAAGGAAAGCTGCATTTCCTT
GATCTGCTGCTTCGTGTGTTTCAGCAACGCGGCCTGCTTGGCCTCGCTGACCTGTTTTGCCAGGTCCTCG
CCGGCGGTTTTTCGCTTCTTGGTCGTCATAGTTCCTCGCGTGTCGATGGTCATCGACTTCGCCAAACCTG
CCGCCTCCTGTTCAAGACGACGCGAACGCTCCACGGCGGCCGATGGCGCGGGCAGGGCAGGGGGAGCCAG
TTGCACGCTGTCGCGCTCGATCTTGGCCGTAGCTTGCTGGACCATCGAGCCGACGGACTGGAAGGTTTCG
CGGGGCGCACGCATGACGGTGCGGCTTGCGATGGTTTCGGCATCCTCGGCGGAAAACCCCGCGTCGATCA
GTTCTTGCCTGTATGCCTTCCGGTCAAACGTCCGATTCATTCACCCTCCTTGCGGGATTGCCCCGACTCA
CGCCGGGGCAATGTGCCCTTATTCCTGATTTGACCCGCCTGGTGCCTTGGTGTCCAGATAATCCACCTTA
TCGGCAATGAAGTCGGTCCCGTAGACCGTCTGGCCGTCCTTCTCGTACTTGGTATTCCGAATCTTGCCCT
GCACGAATACCAGCGACCCCTTGCCCAAATACTTGCCGTGGGCCTCGGCCTGAGAGCCAAAACACTTGAT
GCGGAAGAAGTCGGTGCGCTCCTGCTTGTCGCCGGCATCGTTGCGCCACATCTAGGATCTGCCAGGAACC
GTAAAAAGGCCGCGTTGCTGGCGTTTTTCCATAGGCTCCGCCCCCCTGACGAGCATCACAAAAATCGACG
CTCAAGTCAGAGGTGGCGAAACCCGACAGGACTATAAAGATACCAGGCGTTTCCCCCTGGAAGCTCCCTC
GTGCGCTCTCCTGTTCCGACCCTGCCGCTTACCGGATACCTGTCCGCCTTTCTCCCTTCGGGAAGCGTGG
CGCTTTCTCATAGCTCACGCTGTAGGTATCTCAGTTCGGTGTAGGTCGTTCGCTCCAAGCTGGGCTGTGT
GCACGAACCCCCCGTTCAGCCCGACCGCTGCGCCTTATCCGGTAACTATCGTCTTGAGTCCAACCCGGTA
AGACACGACTTATCGCCACTGGCAGCAGCCACTGGTAACAGGATTAGCAGAGCGAGGTATGTAGGCGGTG
CTACAGAGTTCTTGAAGTGGTGGCCTAACTACGGCTACACTAGAAGAACAGTATTTGGTATCTGCGCTCT
GCTGAAGCCAGTTACCTTCGGAAAAAGAGTTGGTAGCTCTTGATCCGGCAAACAAACCACCGCTGGTAGC
GGTGGTTTTTTTGTTTGCAAGCAGCAGATTACGCGCAGAAAAAAAGGATCTCAAGAAGATCCTTTGATCT
TTTCTACGGGGTCTGACGCTCAGTGGAACGAAAACTCACGTTAAGGGATTTTGGTCATGAGATTATCAAA
AAGGATCTTCACCTAGATCCTTTTAAATTAAAAATGAAGTTTTAAATCAATCTAAAGTATATATGAGTAA
ACTTGGTCTGACAGTTACCAATGCTTAATCAGTGAGGCACCTATCTCAGCGATCTGTCTATTTCGTTCAT
CCATAGTTGCCTGACTCCCCGTCGTGTAGATAACTACGATACGGGAGGGCTTACCATCTGGCCCCAGTGC
TGCAATGATACCGCGAGAACCACGCTCACCGGCTCCAGATTTATCAGCAATAAACCAGCCAGCCGGAAGG
GCCGAGCGCAGAAGTGGTCCTGCAACTTTATCCGCCTCCATCCAGTCTATTAATTGTTGCCGGGAAGCTA
GAGTAAGTAGTTCGCCAGTTAATAGTTTGCGCAACGTTGTTGCCATTGCTACAGGCATCGTGGTGTCACG
CTCGTCGTTTGGTATGGCTTCATTCAGCTCCGGTTCCCAACGATCAAGGCGAGTTACATGATCCCCCATG
TTGTGCAAAAAAGCGGTTAGCTCCTTCGGTCCTCCGATCGTTGTCAGAAGTAAGTTGGCCGCAGTGTTAT
CACTCATGGTTATGGCAGCACTGCATAATTCTCTTACTGTCATGCCATCCGTAAGATGCTTTTCTGTGAC
TGGTGAGTACTCAACCAAGTCATTCTGAGAATAGTGTATGCGGCGACCGAGTTGCTCTTGCCCGGCGTCA
ATACGGGATAATACCGCGCCACATAGCAGAACTTTAAAAGTGCTCATCATTGGAAAACGTTCTTCGGGGC
GAAAACTCTCAAGGATCTTACCGCTGTTGAGATCCAGTTCGATGTAACCCACTCGTGCACCCAACTGATC
TTCAGCATCTTTTACTTTCACCAGCGTTTCTGGGTGAGCAAAAACAGGAAGGCAAAATGCCGCAAAAAAG
GGAATAAGGGCGACACGGAAATGTTGAATACTCATACTCTTCCTTTTTCAATATTATTGAAGCATTTATC
AAGGTTATTGTCTCATGAGCGGATACATATTTGAATGTATTTAGAAAAATAAACAAATAGGGGTTCCGCG
CACGAATTGGCCAGCGCTGCCATTTTTGGGGTGAGGCCGTTCGCGGCCGAGGGGCGCAGCCCCTGGGGGG
ATGGGAGGCCCGCGTTAGCGGGCCGGGAGGGTTCGAGAAGGGGGGGCACCCCCCTTCGGCGTGCGCGGTC
ACGCGCACAGGGCGCAGCCCTGGTTAAAAACAAGGTTTATAAATATTGGTTTAAAAGCAGGTTAAAAGAC
AGGTTAGCGGTGGCCGAAAAACGGGCGGAAACCCTTGCAAATGCTGGATTTTCTGCCTGTGGACAGCCCC
TCAAATGTCAATAGGTGCGCCCCTCATCTGTCAGCACTCTGCCCCTCAAGTGTCAAGGATCGCGCCCCTC
ATCTGTCAGTAGTCGCGCCCCTCAAGTGTCAATACCGCAGGGCACTTATCCCCAGGCTTGTCCACATCAT
CTGTGGGAAACTCGCGTAAAATCAGGCGTTTTCGCCGATTTGCGAGGCTGGCCAGCTCCACGTCGCCGGC
CGAAATCGAGCCTGCCCCTCATCTGTCAACGCCGCGCCGGGTGAGTCGGCCCCTCAAGTGTCAACGTCCG
CCCCTCATCTGTCAGTGAGGGCCAAGTTTTCCGCGAGGTATCCACAACGCCGGCGGCCGCGGTGTCTCGC
ACACGGCTTCGACGGCGTTTCTGGCGCGTTTGCAGGGCCATAGACGGCCGCCAGCCCAGCGGCGAGGGCA
ACCAGCCCGGTGAGCGTCGCAAAGGAGATCCTGATCTGACTGATGGGCTGCCTGTATCGAGTGGTGATTT
TGTGCCGAGCTGCCGGTCGGGGAGCTGTTGGCTGGCTGGTGGCAGGATATATTGTGGTGTAAACAAATTG
ACGCTTAGACAACTTAATAACACATTGCGGACGTTTTTAATGTACTGGGGTGGATGCAGTGGGCCCCACT
CTGTGAAGACAATGCCGAATTCGGATCCGGAGGGAGGCGTGTCGTTTTAGTGAGGGGACCGATGCTCTCT
CTGCCGACAGTGGTCCCAAACACATGTAGGACATGTAGGCAACCACGTCTACAAAGCAAGTGGATGTCTG
CACCTCTCTACAAAACTGACGTAAGGGATGACGCACACTTGATGATACTATATAAGGTTTTGCTATTCAT
TGAAAGCAGTAGTGACTGATTTGTATATATACTGTATTTTTACAACAATTACCAACAACAACAAACAACA
AACAACATTACAATTACTATTTACAATTACAATGGAGGACGCCAAAAACATAAAGAAAGGCCCGGCGCCA
TTCTATCCGCTGGAAGATGGAACCGCTGGAGAGCAACTGCATAAGGCTATGAAGAGATACGCCCTGGTTC
CTGGAACAATTGCTTTTACAGATGCACATATCGAGGTGGACATCACTTACGCTGAGTACTTCGAAATGTC
CGTTCGGTTGGCAGAAGCTATGAAACGATATGGGCTGAATACAAATCACAGAATCGTCGTATGCAGTGAA
AACTCTCTTCAATTCTTTATGCCGGTGTTGGGCGCGTTATTTATCGGAGTTGCAGTTGCGCCCGCGAACG
ACATTTATAATGAACGTGAATTGCTCAACAGTATGGGCATTTCGCAGCCTACCGTGGTGTTCGTTTCCAA
AAAGGGGTTGCAAAAAATTTTGAACGTGCAAAAAAAGCTCCCAATCATCCAAAAAATTATTATCATGGAT
TCTAAAACGGATTACCAGGGATTTCAGTCGATGTACACGTTCGTCACATCTCATCTACCTCCCGGTTTTA
ATGAATACGATTTTGTGCCAGAGTCCTTCGATAGGGACAAGACAATTGCACTGATCATGAACTCCTCTGG
ATCTACTGGTCTGCCTAAAGGTGTCGCTCTGCCTCATAGAACTGCCTGCGTGAGATTCTCGCATGCCAGA
GATCCTATTTTTGGCAATCAAATCATTCCGGATACTGCGATTTTAAGTGTTGTTCCATTCCATCACGGTT
TTGGAATGTTTACTACACTCGGATATTTGATATGTGGATTTCGAGTCGTCTTAATGTATAGATTTGAAGA
AGAACTGTTTCTGAGGAGCCTTCAGGATTACAAGATTCAAAGTGCGCTGCTGGTGCCAACCCTATTCTCC
TTCTTCGCCAAAAGCACTCTGATTGACAAATACGATTTATCTAATTTACACGAAATTGCTTCTGGTGGCG
CTCCCCTCTCTAAGGAAGTCGGGGAAGCGGTTGCCAAGAGGTTCCATCTGCCAGGTATCAGGCAAGGATA
TGGGCTCACTGAGACTACATCAGCTATTCTGATTACACCCGAGGGGGATGATAAACCGGGCGCGGTCGGT
AAAGTTGTTCCATTTTTTGAAGCGAAGGTTGTGGATCTGGATACCGGGAAAACGCTGGGCGTTAATCAAA
GAGGCGAACTGTGTGTGAGAGGTCCTATGATTATGTCCGGTTATGTAAACAATCCGGAAGCGACCAACGC
CTTGATTGACAAGGATGGATGGCTACATTCTGGAGACATAGCTTACTGGGACGAGGACGAACACTTCTTC
ATCGTTGACCGCCTGAAGTCTCTGATTAAGTACAAAGGCTATCAGGTGGCTCCCGCTGAATTGGAATCCA
TCTTGCTCCAACACCCCAACATCTTCGACGCAGGTGTCGCAGGTCTGCCCGACGATGACGCCGGTGAACT
TCCCGCCGCCGTTGTTGTTTTGGAGCACGGAAAGACGATGACGGAAAAAGAGATCGTGGATTACGTCGCC
AGTCAAGTAACAACCGCGAAAAAGTTGCGCGGAGGAGTTGTGTTTGTGGACGAAGTACCGAAAGGTCTTA
CCGGAAAACTCGACGCAAGAAAAATCAGAGAGATCCTCATAAAGGCCAAGAAGGGCGGAAAGATCGCCGT
GGGTTCGGATTATAAGGACCATGACGGAGACTATAAGGACCATGACCTCGACGCTGCAGCAGCGGATTAT
AAGGACGATGACGATAAGTGAGCTTGTCCTGCTTTAATGAGATATGCGAGAAGCCTATGATCGCATGATA
TTTGCTTTCAATTCTGTTGTGCACGTTGTAAAAAACCTGAGCATGTGTAGCTCAGATCCTTACCGCCGGT
TTCGGTTCATTCTAATGAATATATCACCCGTTACTATCGTATTTTTATGAATAATATTCTCCGTTCAATT
TACTGATTGTACCCTACTACTTATATGTACAATATTAAAATGAAAACAATATATTGTGCTGAATAGGTTT
ATAGCGACATCTATGATAGAGCGCCACAATAACAAACAATTGCGTTTTATTATTACAAATCCAATTTTAA
AAAAAGCGGCAGAACCGGTCAAACCTAAAAGACTGATTACATAAATCTTATTCAAATTTCAAAAGTGCCC
CAGGGGCTAGTATCTACGACACACCGAGCGGCGAACTAATAACGCTCACTGAAGGGAACTCCGGTTCCCC
GCCGGCGCGCATGGGTGAGATTCCTTGAAGTTGAGTATTGGCCGTCCGCTCTACCGAAAGTTACGGGCAC
CATTCAACCCGGTCCAGCACGGCGGCCGGGTAACCGACTTGCTGCCCCGAGAATTATGCAGCATTTTTTT
GGTGTATGTGGGCCCCAAATGAAGTGCAGGTCAAACCTTGACAGTGACGACAAATCGTTGGGCGGGTCCA
GGGCGAATTTTGCGACAACATGTCGAGGCTCAGCAGGACCGCT
